Addgene plasmid #118503: pMRE153
Purpose: broad-host range plasmid to constitutively express fluorescent protein genes in bacteria
Depositing lab: Mitja Remus-Emsermann. Depositing organization: University of Canterbury. Publication: Chromatic Bacteria - A Broad Host-Range Plasmid and Chromosomal Insertion Toolbox for Fluorescent Protein Expression in Bacteria. Schlechter RO, Jun H, Bernach M, Oso S, Boyd E, Munoz-Lintz DA, Dobson RCJ, Remus DM, Remus-Emsermann MNP. Front Microbiol. 2018 Dec 12;9:3052. doi: 10.3389/fmicb.2018.03052. eCollection 2018. PubMed 30631309.
Backbone
  Vector backbone: pFru97
  Vector type: Bacterial Expression
  Selectable markers: Chloramphenicol
Growth in bacteria
  Bacterial resistance: Kanamycin, 50 μg/mL
  Growth temperature: 37°C
  Growth strain: E. coli S17-1 lambda pir
  Copy number: High Copy
Gene/Insert
  Gene/Insert name: sYFP2
  Species: Synthetic
  Cloning method: Gibson Cloning
Resource information
  A portion of this plasmid was derived from a plasmid made by: pMREtn5-Ptuf-sYFP2
Terms and licenses: Academic/Nonprofit Terms; Industry Terms: Not Available to Industry
Depositor comments: Please visit https://www.biorxiv.org/content/early/2018/09/07/402172 for bioRxiv preprint.
How to cite: pMRE153 was a gift from Mitja Remus-Emsermann (Addgene plasmid # 118503 ; http://n2t.net/addgene:118503 ; RRID:Addgene_118503)
