[The description below was written by a language model from this plasmid's Addgene catalogue record and pLannotate feature annotations shown in this document.]
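Description:
pMRE153 is a broad-host-range bacterial expression plasmid built on the pFru97 backbone and designed to express the yellow fluorescent protein sYFP2 constitutively in a wide range of bacteria. Replication relies on the pBBR1 oriV together with its cognate pBBR1 Rep protein, a system from Bordetella bronchiseptica that functions in many Gram-negative hosts. The record lists it as high copy and maintained in E. coli S17-1 lambda pir, a strain commonly used as a conjugation donor, although no transfer origin is annotated in the feature table. Selection is by kanamycin, with chloramphenicol listed as an additional selectable marker. Consistent with this, the annotated sequence contains two kanamycin resistance genes (a Tn5-type neo/nptII and an aphA-3-type KanR) and a complete cat gene with a fragment of its own promoter.

The payload is a synthetic sYFP2 coding sequence, a rapidly maturing monomeric yellow fluorescent protein derived from Aequorea victoria GFP, followed by the lambda t0 terminator. Immediately downstream is the cat cassette, closed by an rrnB T1 terminator, so the fluorescent marker and chloramphenicol resistance form a linked unit. This part was inserted by Gibson assembly and derived from pMREtn5-Ptuf-sYFP2. The source plasmid's name suggests a tuf promoter, but no promoter driving sYFP2 is annotated or stated in the record. Four tandem rrnB T1 terminators lie elsewhere in the backbone, presumably insulating against read-through transcription. Fragments of Tn5 transposase, ble, lacZα, M13 ori, TcR and CmR, along with a T7 promoter, appear to be remnants of earlier cloning steps. The plasmid belongs to a toolbox for fluorescently tagging bacteria, allowing labelled strains to be distinguished by microscopy or related fluorescence methods.
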