Features (pLannotate 1.2.2; 22 found; start..end, strand, type, name):
      1..717     +  CDS            SYFP2: SYFP2 is a basic (constitutively fluorescent) yellow fluorescent protein published in 2006, derived from Aequorea victoria. It is reported to be a very rapidly-maturing monomer with moderate acid sensitivity.
    738..832     +  terminator     lambda t0 terminator: transcription terminator from phage lambda
    847..875     +  promoter       cat promoter (fragment): promoter of the E. coli cat gene encoding chloramphenicol acetyltransferase
    876..1532    +  CDS            cat: CAT_ECOLX - Experimental evidence at protein level: Swiss-Prot protein existence level 1. This enzyme is an effector of chloramphenicol resistance in bacteria. From Escherichia coli. This protein is used as a marker in many commonly used cloning vectors, such as pACYC184.
   1600..1686    +  terminator     rrnB T1 terminator: Escherichia coli rrnB; transcription terminator T1 from the E. coli rrnB gene
   1736..1852    -  CDS            CmR (fragment): chloramphenicol acetyltransferase; cat; confers resistance to chloramphenicol
   1852..2004    -  CDS            ble (fragment): BLE_KLEPN - Experimental evidence at protein level: Swiss-Prot protein existence level 1. Binding protein with a strong affinity to the bleomycin family of antibiotics. Binds to CL990; an antimitotic-antibiotic compound. From Klebsiella pneumoniae.
   2028..2819    -  CDS            neo: KKA2_KLEPN - Also known as kan, nptII. Experimental evidence at protein level: Swiss-Prot protein existence level 1. Resistance to kanamycin, neomycin, paromomycin, ribostamycin, butirosin and gentamicin B. From Klebsiella pneumoniae.
   2851..3135    -  CDS            tnpA (fragment): TN5P_ECOLX - Also known as tnp. Experimental evidence at protein level: Swiss-Prot protein existence level 1. Mediates transposition of transposon Tn5 by a 'cut and paste' mechanism. First, the monomeric transposase binds the 19 bp inverted DNA repeats flanking the transposon. Then, dimerization of the DNA- bound transposase creates a synaptic DNA complex. After nicking of the first DNA strand, excision of the transposon proceeds through a series of intermediates. The transposase then mediates the insertion of the transposon at a new site by strand transfer. The activity of the wild- type tran
   4299..5070    +  rep_origin     pBBR1 oriV: replication origin of the broad-host-range plasmid pBBR1 from Bordetella bronchiseptica; requires the pBBR1 Rep protein for replication
   5071..5733    +  CDS            pBBR1 Rep: replication protein for the broad-host-range plasmid pBBR1 from Bordetella bronchiseptica
   5794..5863    +  CDS            TcR (fragment): tetracycline efflux protein; tet; confers resistance to tetracycline
   6193..6224    -  CDS            CmR (fragment): chloramphenicol acetyltransferase confers resistance to chloramphenicol
   6224..6301    +  rep_origin     M13 ori (fragment): M13 bacteriophage origin of replication; arrow indicates direction of (+) strand synthesis
   6305..6460    -  CDS            lacZα (fragment): LacZα fragment of β-galactosidase; lacZ fragment
   6468..6486    +  promoter       T7 promoter: promoter for bacteriophage T7 RNA polymerase
   6529..6615    +  terminator     rrnB T1 terminator: Escherichia coli rrnB; transcription terminator T1 from the E. coli rrnB gene
   6712..6798    +  terminator     rrnB T1 terminator: Escherichia coli rrnB; transcription terminator T1 from the E. coli rrnB gene
   6895..6981    +  terminator     rrnB T1 terminator: Escherichia coli rrnB; transcription terminator T1 from the E. coli rrnB gene
   7078..7164    +  terminator     rrnB T1 terminator: Escherichia coli rrnB; transcription terminator T1 from the E. coli rrnB gene
   7320..8114    +  CDS            KanR: aminoglycoside phosphotransferase; aphA-3; confers resistance to kanamycin
   8122..8439    +  CDS            tnpA (fragment): TN5P_ECOLX - Also known as tnp. Experimental evidence at protein level: Swiss-Prot protein existence level 1. Mediates transposition of transposon Tn5 by a 'cut and paste' mechanism. First, the monomeric transposase binds the 19 bp inverted DNA repeats flanking the transposon. Then, dimerization of the DNA- bound transposase creates a synaptic DNA complex. After nicking of the first DNA strand, excision of the transposon proceeds through a series of intermediates. The transposase then mediates the insertion of the transposon at a new site by strand transfer. The activity of the wild- type tran
>Addgene plasmid #118503 | pMRE153 | addgene full sequence | sequence record 226591 | Addgene NGS Result
ATGGTGAGCAAGGGCGAGGAGCTGTTCACCGGGGTGGTGCCCATCCTGGTCGAGCTGGACGGCGACGTAA
ACGGCCACAAGTTCAGCGTGTCCGGCGAGGGCGAGGGCGATGCCACCTACGGCAAGCTGACCCTGAAGCT
GATCTGCACCACCGGCAAGCTGCCCGTGCCCTGGCCCACCCTCGTGACCACCCTGGGCTACGGCGTGCAG
TGCTTCGCCCGCTACCCCGACCACATGAAGCAGCACGACTTCTTCAAGTCCGCCATGCCCGAAGGCTACG
TCCAGGAGCGCACCATCTTCTTCAAGGACGACGGCAACTACAAGACCCGCGCCGAGGTGAAGTTCGAGGG
CGACACCCTGGTGAACCGCATCGAGCTGAAGGGCATCGACTTCAAGGAGGACGGCAACATCCTGGGGCAC
AAGCTGGAGTACAACTACAACAGCCACAACGTCTATATCACCGCCGACAAGCAGAAGAACGGCATCAAGG
CCAACTTCAAGATCCGCCACAACATCGAGGACGGCGGCGTGCAGCTCGCCGACCACTACCAGCAGAACAC
CCCCATCGGCGACGGCCCCGTGCTGCTGCCCGACAACCACTACCTGAGCTACCAGTCCAAGCTGAGCAAA
GACCCCAACGAGAAGCGCGATCACATGGTCCTGCTGGAGTTCGTGACCGCCGCCGGGATCACTCTCGGCA
TGGACGAGCTGTACAAGTAAGTAATTAGCTGAGCTTGGACTCCTGTTGATAGATCCAGTAATGACCTCAG
AACTCCATCTGGATTTGTTCAGAACGCTCGGTTGCCGCCGGGCGTTTTTTATTGGTGAGAATCCAAGCTA
GCTTGGCGAGATTTTCAGGAGCTAAGGAAGCTAAAATGGAGAAAAAAATCACTGGATATACCACCGTTGA
TATATCCCAATGGCATCGTAAAGAACATTTTGAGGCATTTCAGTCAGTTGCTCAATGTACCTATAACCAG
ACCGTTCAGCTGGATATTACGGCCTTTTTAAAGACCGTAAAGAAAAATAAGCACAAGTTTTATCCGGCCT
TTATTCACATTCTTGCCCGCCTGATGAATGCTCATCCGGAATTTCGTATGGCAATGAAAGACGGTGAGCT
GGTGATATGGGATAGTGTTCACCCTTGTTACACCGTTTTCCATGAGCAAACTGAAACGTTTTCATCGCTC
TGGAGTGAATACCACGACGATTTCCGGCAGTTTCTACACATATATTCGCAAGATGTGGCGTGTTACGGTG
AAAACCTGGCCTATTTCCCTAAAGGGTTTATTGAGAATATGTTTTTCGTCTCAGCCAATCCCTGGGTGAG
TTTCACCAGTTTTGATTTAAACGTGGCCAATATGGACAACTTCTTCGCCCCCGTTTTCACCATGGGCAAA
TATTATACGCAAGGCGACAAGGTGCTGATGCCGCTGGCGATTCAGGTTCATCATGCCGTTTGTGATGGCT
TCCATGTCGGCAGAATGCTTAATGAATTACAACAGTACTGCGATGAGTGGCAGGGCGGGGCGTAATTTTT
TTAAGGCAGTTATTGGTGCCCTTAAACGCCTGGGGTAATGACTCTCTAGCTTGAGGCATCAAATAAAACG
AAAGGCTCAGTCGAAAGACTGGGCCTTTCGTTTTATCTGTTGTTTGTCGGTGAACGCTCTCCTGAGTAGG
ACAAATCCGCCGCTAGGAGCTTGCGGCCGCCAGTGTGATGGATATCTGCATAAAAACTGTTGTAATTCAT
TAAGCATTCTGCCGACATGGAAGCCATCACAAACGGCATGATGAACCTGAATCGCCAGCGGCATCAGCAC
CTTGTCGCCTTGCGTATAATATTTGCCCATGGGGGTGGGCGAAGAACTCCAGCATGAGATCCCCGCGCTG
GAGGATCATCCAGCCGGCGTCCCGGAAAACGATTCCGAAGCCCAACCTTTCATAGAAGGCGGCGGTGGAA
TCGAAATCTCGTGATGGCAGGTTGGGCGTCGCTTGGTCGGTCATTTCGAACCCCAGAGTCCCGCTCAGAA
GAACTCGTCAAGAAGGCGATAGAAGGCGATGCGCTGCGAATCGGGAGCGGCGATACCGTAAAGCACGAGG
AAGCGGTCAGCCCATTCGCCGCCAAGCTCTTCAGCAATATCACGGGTAGCCAACGCTATGTCCTGATAGC
GGTCCGCCACACCCAGCCGGCCACAGTCGATGAATCCAGAAAAGCGGCCATTTTCCACCATGATATTCGG
CAAGCAGGCATCGCCATGGGTCACGACGAGATCCTCGCCGTCGGGCATGCGCGCCTTGAGCCTGGCGAAC
AGTTCGGCTGGCGCGAGCCCCTGATGCTCTTCGTCCAGATCATCCTGATCGACAAGACCGGCTTCCATCC
GAGTACGTGCTCGCTCGATGCGATGTTTCGCTTGGTGGTCGAATGGGCAGGTAGCCGGATCAAGCGTATG
CAGCCGCCGCATTGCATCAGCCATGATGGATACTTTCTCGGCAGGAGCAAGGTGAGATGACAGGAGATCC
TGCCCCGGCACTTCGCCCAATAGCAGCCAGTCCCTTCCCGCTTCAGTGACAACGTCGAGCACAGCTGCGC
AAGGAACGCCCGTCGTGGCCAGCCACGATAGCCGCGCTGCCTCGTCCTGCAGTTCATTCAGGGCACCGGA
CAGGTCGGTCTTGACAAAAAGAACCGGGCGCCCCTGCGCTGACAGCCGGAACACGGCGGCATCAGAGCAG
CCGATTGTCTGTTGTGCCCAGTCATAGCCGAATAGCCTCTCCACCCAAGCGGCCGGAGAACCTGCGTGCA
ATCCATCTTGTTCAATCATGCGAAACGATCCTCATCCTGTCTCTTGATCAGATCTTGATCCCCTGCGCCA
TCAGATCCTTGGCGGCAAGAAAGCCATCCAGTTTACTTTGCAGGGCTTCCCAACCTTACCAGAGGGCGCC
CCAGCTGGCAATTCCGGTTCGCTTGCTGTCCATAAAACCGCCCAGTCTAGCTATCGCCATGTAAGCCCAC
TGCAAGCTACCTGCTTTCTCTTTGCGCTTGCGTTTTCCCTTGTCCAGATAGCCCAGTAGCTGACATTCAT
CCCAGGTGGCACTTTTCGGGGAAATGTGCGCGCCCGCGTTCCTGCTGGCGCTGGGCCTGTTTCTGGCGCT
GGACTTCCCGCTGTTCCGTCAGCAGCTTTTCGCCCACGGCCTTGATGATCGCGGCGGCCTTGGCCTGCAT
ATCCCGATTCAACGGCCCCAGGGCGTCCAGAACGGGCTTCAGGCGCTCCCGAAGGTCTCGGGCCGTCTCT
TGGGCTTGATCGGCCTTCTTGCGCATCTCACGCGCTCCTGCGGCGGCCTGTAGGGCAGGCTCATACCCCT
GCCGAACCGCTTTTGTCAGCCGGTCGGCCACGGCTTCCGGCGTCTCAACGCGCTTTGAGATTCCCAGCTT
TTCGGCCAATCCCTGCGGTGCATAGGCGCGTGGCTCGACCGCTTGCGGGCTGATGGTGACGTGGCCCACT
GGTGGCCGCTCCAGGGCCTCGTAGAACGCCTGAATGCGCGTGTGACGTGCCTTGCTGCCCTCGATGCCCC
GTTGCAGCCCTAGATCGGCCACAGCGGCCGCAAACGTGGTCTGGTCGCGGGTCATCTGCGCTTTGTTGCC
GATGAACTCCTTGGCCGACAGCCTGCCGTCCTGCGTCAGCGGCACCACGAACGCGGTCATGTGCGGGCTG
GTTTCGTCACGGTGGATGCTGGCCGTCACGATGCGATCCGCCCCGTACTTGTCCGCCAGCCACTTGTGCG
CCTTCTCGAAGAACGCCGCCTGCTGTTCTTGGCTGGCCGACTTCCACCATTCCGGGCTGGCCGTCATGAC
GTACTCGACCGCCAACACAGCGTCCTTGCGCCGCTTCTCTGGCAGCAACTCGCGCAGTCGGCCCATCGCT
TCATCGGTGCTGCTGGCCGCCCAGTGCTCGTTCTCTGGCGTCCTGCTGGCGTCAGCGTTGGGCGTCTCGC
GCTCGCGGTAGGCGTGCTTGAGACTGGCCGCCACGTTGCCCATTTTCGCCAGCTTCTTGCATCGCATGAT
CGCGTATGCCGCCATGCCTGCCCCTCCCTTTTGGTGTCCAACCGGCTCGACGGGGGCAGCGCAAGGCGGT
GCCTCCGGCGGGCCACTCAATGCTTGAGTATACTCACTAGACTTTGCTTCGCAAAGTCGTGACCGCCTAC
GGCGGCTGCGGCGCCCTACGGGCTTGCTCTCCGGGCTTCGCCCTGCGCGGTCGCTGCGCTCCCTTGCCAG
CCCGTGGATATGTGGACGATGGCCGCGAGCGGCCACCGGCTGGCTCGCTTCGCTCGGCCCGTGGACAACC
CTGCTGGACAAGCTGATGGACAGGCTGCGCCTGCCCACGAGCTTGACCACAGGGATTGCCCACCGGCTAC
CCAGCCTTCGACCACATACCCACCGGCTCCAACTGCGCGGCCTGCGGCCTTGCCCCATCAATTTTTTTAA
TTTTCTCTGGGGAAAAGCCTCCGGCCTGCGGCCTGCGCGCTTCGCTTGCCGGTTGGACACCAAGTGGAAG
GCGGGTCAAGGCTCGCGCAGCGACCGCGCAGCGGCTTGGCCTTGACGCGCCTGGAACGACCCAAGCCTAT
GCGAGTGGGGGCAGTCGAAGGGCGAAGCCCGCCCGCCTGCCCCCCGAGCCTCACGGCGGCGAGTGCGGGG
GTTCCAAGGGGGCAGCGCCACCTTGGGCAAGGCCGAAGGCCGCGCAGTCGATCAACAAGCCCCGGAGGGG
CCACTTTTTGCCGGAGGGGGAGCCGCGCCGAAGGCGTGGGGGAACCCCGCAGGGGTGCCCTTCTTTGGGC
ACCAAAGAACTAGATATAGGGCGAAATGCGAAAGACTTAAAAATCAACAACTTAAAAAAGGGGGGTACGC
AACAGCTCATTGCGGCACCCCCCGCAATAGCTCATTGCGTAGGTTAAAGAAAATCTGTAATTGACTGCCA
CTTTTACGCAACGCATAATTGTTGTCGCGCTGCCGAAAAGTTGCAGCTGATTGCGCATGGTGCCGCAACC
GTGCGGCACCCCTACCGCATGGAGATAAGCATGGCCACGCAGTCCAGAGAAATCGGCATTCAAGCCAAGA
ACAAGCCCGGTCACTGGGTGCAAACGGAACGCAAAGCGCATGAGGCGTGGGCCGGGCTTATTGCGAGGAA
ACCCACGGCGGCAATGCTGCTGCATCACCTCGTGGCGCAGATGGGCCACCAGAACGCCGTGGTGGTCAGC
CAGAAGACACTTTCCAAGCTCATCGGACGTTCTTTGCGGACGGTCCAATACGCAGTCAAGGACTTGGTGG
CCGAGCGCTGGATCTCCGTCGTGAAGCTCAACGGCCCCGGCACCGTGTCGGCCTACGTGGTCAATGACCG
CGTGGCGTGGGGCCAGCCCCGCGACCAGTTGCGCCTGTCGGTGTTCAGTGCCGCCGTGGTGGTTGATCAC
GACGACCAGGACGAATCGCTGTTGGGGCATGGCGACCTGCGCCGCATCCCGACCCTGTATCCGGGCGAGC
AGCAACTACCGACCGGCCCCGGCGAGGAGCCGCCCAGCCAGCCCGGCATTCCGGGCATGGAACCAGACCT
GCCAGCCTTGACCGAAACGGAGGAATGGGAACGGCGCGGGCAGCAGCGCCTGCCGATGCCCGATGAGCCG
TGTTTTCTGGACGATGGCGAGCCGTTGGAGCCGCCGACACGGGTCACGCTGCCGCGCCGGTAGCACTTGG
GTTGCGCAGCAACCCGTAAGTGCGCTGTTCCAGACTATCGGCTGTAGCCGCCTCGCCGCCCTATACCTTG
TCTGCCTCCCCGCGTTGCGTCGCGGTGCATGGAGCCGGGCCACCTCGACCTGAATGGAAGCCGGCGGCAC
CTCGCTAACGGATTCACCGTTTTTATCAGGCTCTGGGAGGCAGAATAAATGATCATATCGTCAATTATTA
CCTCCACGGGGAGAGCCTGAGCAAACTGGCCTCAGGCATTTGAGAAGCACACGGTCACACTGCTTCCGGT
AGTCAATAAACCGGTAAACCAGCAATAGACATAAGCGGCTATTTAACGACCCTGCCCTGAACCGACGACC
GGGTCGAATTTGCTTTCGAATTTCTGCCATTCATCCGCTTATTATCACTTATTCAGGCGTAGCAACCAGG
CGTTTAAGGGCACCAATAACTGCCTTAAAAAAATTACGCCCCGCCCTGCCACTCATCGCAGTACGGCCTA
TTGGTTAAAAAATGAGCTGATTTAACAAAAATTTAACGCGAATTTTAACAAAATATTAACGCTTACAATT
TCCATTCGCCATTCAGGCTGCGCAACTGTTGGGAAGGGCGATCGGTGCGGGCCTCTTCGCTATTACGCCA
GCTGGCGAAAGGGGGATGTGCTGCAAGGCGATTAAGTTGGGTAACGCCAGGGTTTTCCCAGTCACGACGT
TGTAAAACGACGGCCAGTGAGCGCGCGTAATACGACTCACTATAGGGCGAATTGGAGCTGGGGCCGCAAT
TCCCAATTCCCCAGGCATCAAATAAAACGAAAGGCTCAGTCGAAAGACTGGGCCTTTCGTTTTATCTGTT
GTTTGTCGGTGAACGCTCTCCTGAGTAGGACAAATCCGCCGGGAGCGGATTTGAACGTTGCGAAGCAACG
GCCCGGAGGGTGGCGGGCAGGACGCCCGCCATAAACTGCCAGGAATTAATTCCCCAGGCATCAAATAAAA
CGAAAGGCTCAGTCGAAAGACTGGGCCTTTCGTTTTATCTGTTGTTTGTCGGTGAACGCTCTCCTGAGTA
GGACAAATCCGCCGGGAGCGGATTTGAACGTTGCGAAGCAACGGCCCGGAGGGTGGCGGGCAGGACGCCC
GCCATAAACTGCCAGGAATTAATTCCCCAGGCATCAAATAAAACGAAAGGCTCAGTCGAAAGACTGGGCC
TTTCGTTTTATCTGTTGTTTGTCGGTGAACGCTCTCCTGAGTAGGACAAATCCGCCGGGAGCGGATTTGA
ACGTTGCGAAGCAACGGCCCGGAGGGTGGCGGGCAGGACGCCCGCCATAAACTGCCAGGAATTAATTCCC
CAGGCATCAAATAAAACGAAAGGCTCAGTCGAAAGACTGGGCCTTTCGTTTTATCTGTTGTTTGTCGGTG
AACGCTCTCCTGAGTAGGACAAATCCGCCGGGAGCGGATTTGAACGTTGCGAAGCAACGGCCCGGAGGGT
GGCGGGCAGGACGCCCGCCATAAACTGCCAGGAATTGGGGATCGGATTCGAGCTAAGAATTCCCTTGGGG
TATCTTTAAATACTGTAGAAAAGAGGAAGGAAATAATAAATGGCTAAAATGAGAATATCACCGGAATTGA
AAAAACTGATCGAAAAATACCGCTGCGTAAAAGATACGGAAGGAATGTCTCCTGCTAAGGTATATAAGCT
GGTGGGAGAAAATGAAAACCTATATTTAAAAATGACGGACAGCCGGTATAAAGGGACCACCTATGATGTG
GAACGGGAAAAGGACATGATGCTATGGCTGGAAGGAAAGCTGCCTGTTCCAAAGGTCCTGCACTTTGAAC
GGCATGATGGCTGGAGCAATCTGCTCATGAGTGAGGCCGATGGCGTCCTTTGCTCGGAAGAGTATGAAGA
TGGACAAAGCCCTGAAAAGATTATCGAGCTGTATGCGGAGTGCATCAGGCTCTTTCACTCCATCGACATA
TCGGATTGTCCCTATACGAATAGCTTAGACAGCCGCTTAGCCGAATTGGATTACTTACTGAATAACGATC
TGGCCGATGTGGATTGCGAAAACTGGGAAGAAGACACTCCATTTAAAGATCCGCGCGAGCTGTATGATTT
TTTAAAGACGGAAAAGCCCGAAGAGGAACTTGTCTTTTCCCACGGCGACCTGGGAGACAGCAACATCTTT
GTGAAAGATGGCAAAGTAAGTGGCTTTATTGATCTTGGGAGAAGCGGCAGGGCGGACAAGTGGTATGACA
TTGCCTTCTGCGTCCGGTCGATCAGGGAGGATGTCGGGGAAGAACAGTATGTCGAGCTATTTTTTGACTT
ACTGGGGATCAAGCCTGATTGGGAGAAAATAAAATATTATATTTTACTGGATGAATTGTTTTAGAGCTCG
CACGCTGCCGCAAGCACTCAGGGCGCAAGGGCTGCTAAAGGAAGCGGAACACGTAGAAAGCCAGTCCGCA
GAAACGGTGCTGACCCCGGATGAATGTCAGCTACTGGGCTATCTGGACAATGGAAAACGCAAGCGCAAAG
AGAAAGCAGGTAGCTTGCAGTGGGCTTACATGGCGATAGCTAGACTGGGCGGTTTTATGGACAGCAAGCG
AACCGGAATTGCCAGCTGGGGCGCCCTCTGGTAAGGTTGGGAAGCCCTGCAAAGTAAACTGGATGGCTTT
CTTGCCGCCAAGGATCTGATGGCGCAGGGGATCAAGATCTGATCAAGAGACAGGATACTAGTGGAGGAAG
AAAAA
